LOCUS       Exported 3710 bp ds-DNA circular SYN 13-MAY-2021
DEFINITION  Phytobricks Level 0 part.
ACCESSION   .
VERSION     .
KEYWORDS    pEPAS0CM0008
SOURCE      synthetic DNA construct
  ORGANISM  synthetic DNA construct
REFERENCE   1 (bases 1 to 3710)
  AUTHORS   Cai YM, Kallam K, Tidd H, Gendarini G, Salzman A, Patron NJ
  TITLE     Rational design of minimal synthetic promoters for plants.
  JOURNAL   Nucleic Acids Res. 2020 Aug 28. pii: 5897334. doi:
            10.1093/nar/gkaa682.
  PUBMED    32856047
REFERENCE   2 (bases 1 to 3710)
  AUTHORS   .
  TITLE     Direct Submission
  JOURNAL   Exported May 13, 2021 from SnapGene Server 1.1.58
            http://www.snapgene.com
FEATURES             Location/Qualifiers
     source          1..3710
                     /organism="synthetic DNA construct"
                     /mol_type="other DNA"
     terminator      28..122
                     /label=lambda t0 terminator
                     /note="transcription terminator from phage lambda"
     CDS             complement(143..802)
                     /codon_start=1
                     /gene="cat"
                     /product="chloramphenicol acetyltransferase"
                     /label=CmR
                     /note="confers resistance to chloramphenicol"
                     /translation="MEKKITGYTTVDISQWHRKEHFEAFQSVAQCTYNQTVQLDITAFL
                     KTVKKNKHKFYPAFIHILARLMNAHPEFRMAMKDGELVIWDSVHPCYTVFHEQTETFSS
                     LWSEYHDDFRQFLHIYSQDVACYGENLAYFPKGFIENMFFVSANPWVSFTSFDLNVANM
                     DNFFAPVFTMGKYYTQGDKVLMPLAIQVHHAVCDGFHVGRMLNELQQYCDEWQGGA"
     primer_bind     717..736
                     /label=CAT-R
                     /note="Chloramphenicol resistance gene, reverse primer"
     primer_bind     964..982
                     /label=pBRforEco
                     /note="pBR322 vectors, upsteam of EcoRI site, forward
                     primer"
     terminator      986..1029
                     /label=bacterial terminator
                     /note="putative bacterial transcription terminator"
     CDS             1046..2695
                     /codon_start=1
                     /gene="luc+"
                     /product="firefly luciferase"
                     /label=luciferase
                     /note="enhanced luc+ version of the luciferase gene"
                     /translation="MEDAKNIKKGPAPFYPLEDGTAGEQLHKAMKRYALVPGTIAFTDA
                     HIEVDITYAEYFEMSVRLAEAMKRYGLNTNHRIVVCSENSLQFFMPVLGALFIGVAVAP
                     ANDIYNERELLNSMGISQPTVVFVSKKGLQKILNVQKKLPIIQKIIIMDSKTDYQGFQS
                     MYTFVTSHLPPGFNEYDFVPESFDRDKTIALIMNSSGSTGLPKGVALPHRTACVRFSHA
                     RDPIFGNQIIPDTAILSVVPFHHGFGMFTTLGYLICGFRVVLMYRFEEELFLRSLQDYK
                     IQSALLVPTLFSFFAKSTLIDKYDLSNLHEIASGGAPLSKEVGEAVAKRFHLPGIRQGY
                     GLTETTSAILITPEGDDKPGAVGKVVPFFEAKVVDLDTGKTLGVNQRGELCVRGPMIMS
                     GYVNNPEATNALIDKDGWLHSGDIAYWDEDEHFFIVDRLKSLIKYKGYQVAPAELESIL
                     LQHPNIFDAGVAGLPDDDAGELPAAVVVLEHGKTMTEKEIVDYVASQVTTAKKLRGGVV
                     FVDEVPKGLTGKLDARKIREILIKAKKGGKIAV"
     primer_bind     complement(1112..1130)
                     /label=LucNrev
                     /note="Firefly luciferase, reverse primer"
     terminator      2715..2772
                     /label=his operon terminator
                     /note="This putative transcriptin terminator from the E.
                     coli his operon has a 2-bp deletion introduced during
                     synthesis. Its efficiency has not been determined."
     primer_bind     complement(2796..2813)
                     /label=L4440
                     /note="L4440 vector, forward primer"
     rep_origin      complement(2967..3555)
                     /direction=LEFT
                     /label=ori
                     /note="high-copy-number ColE1/pMB1/pBR322/pUC origin of
                     replication"
     primer_bind     complement(3047..3066)
                     /label=pBR322ori-F
                     /note="pBR322 origin, forward primer"
ORIGIN
        1 aacttggtct gacagctcga ggcttggatt ctcaccaata aaaaacgccc ggcggcaacc
       61 gagcgttctg aacaaatcca gatggagttc tgaggtcatt actggatcta tcaacaggag
      121 tccaagcgag ctcgatatca aattacgccc cgccctgcca ctcatcgcag tactgttgta
      181 attcattaag cattctgccg acatggaagc catcacaaac ggcatgatga acctgaatcg
      241 ccagcggcat cagcaccttg tcgccttgcg tataatattt gcccatggtg aaaacggggg
      301 cgaagaagtt gtccatattg gccacgttta aatcaaaact ggtgaaactc acccagggat
      361 tggctgagac gaaaaacata ttctcaataa accctttagg gaaataggcc aggttttcac
      421 cgtaacacgc cacatcttgc gaatatatgt gtagaaactg ccggaaatcg tcgtggtatt
      481 cactccagag cgatgaaaac gtttcagttt gctcatggaa aacggtgtaa caagggtgaa
      541 cactatccca tatcaccagc tcaccgtctt tcattgccat acgaaattcc ggatgagcat
      601 tcatcaggcg ggcaagaatg tgaataaagg ccggataaaa cttgtgctta tttttcttta
      661 cggtctttaa aaaggccgta atatccagct gaacggtctg gttataggta cattgagcaa
      721 ctgactgaaa tgcctcaaaa tgttctttac gatgccattg ggatatatca acggtggtat
      781 atccagtgat ttttttctcc attttagctt ccttagctcc tgaaaatctc gataactcaa
      841 aaaatacgcc cggtagtgat cttatttcat tatggtgaaa gttggaacct cttacgtgcc
      901 cgatcaactc gagtgccacc tgacgtctaa gaaaccatta ttatcatgac attaacctat
      961 aaaaataggc gtatcacgag gcagaatttc agataaaaaa aatccttagc tttcgctaag
     1021 gatgatttct ggaattcggt ctcaaatgga ggacgccaaa aacataaaga aaggcccggc
     1081 gccattctat ccgctggaag atggaaccgc tggagagcaa ctgcataagg ctatgaagag
     1141 atacgccctg gttcctggaa caattgcttt tacagatgca catatcgagg tggacatcac
     1201 ttacgctgag tacttcgaaa tgtccgttcg gttggcagaa gctatgaaac gatatgggct
     1261 gaatacaaat cacagaatcg tcgtatgcag tgaaaactct cttcaattct ttatgccggt
     1321 gttgggcgcg ttatttatcg gagttgcagt tgcgcccgcg aacgacattt ataatgaacg
     1381 tgaattgctc aacagtatgg gcatttcgca gcctaccgtg gtgttcgttt ccaaaaaggg
     1441 gttgcaaaaa attttgaacg tgcaaaaaaa gctcccaatc atccaaaaaa ttattatcat
     1501 ggattctaaa acggattacc agggatttca gtcgatgtac acgttcgtca catctcatct
     1561 acctcccggt tttaatgaat acgattttgt gccagagtcc ttcgataggg acaagacaat
     1621 tgcactgatc atgaactcct ctggatctac tggtctgcct aaaggtgtcg ctctgcctca
     1681 tagaactgcc tgcgtgagat tctcgcatgc cagagatcct atttttggca atcaaatcat
     1741 tccggatact gcgattttaa gtgttgttcc attccatcac ggttttggaa tgtttactac
     1801 actcggatat ttgatatgtg gatttcgagt cgtcttaatg tatagatttg aagaagaact
     1861 gtttctgagg agccttcagg attacaagat tcaaagtgcg ctgctggtgc caaccctatt
     1921 ctccttcttc gccaaaagca ctctgattga caaatacgat ttatctaatt tacacgaaat
     1981 tgcttctggt ggcgctcccc tctctaagga agtcggggaa gcggttgcca agaggttcca
     2041 tctgccaggt atcaggcaag gatatgggct cactgagact acatcagcta ttctgattac
     2101 acccgagggg gatgataaac cgggcgcggt cggtaaagtt gttccatttt ttgaagcgaa
     2161 ggttgtggat ctggataccg ggaaaacgct gggcgttaat caaagaggcg aactgtgtgt
     2221 gagaggtcct atgattatgt ccggttatgt aaacaatccg gaagcgacca acgccttgat
     2281 tgacaaggat ggatggctac attctggaga catagcttac tgggacgagg acgaacactt
     2341 cttcatcgtt gaccgcctga agtctctgat taagtacaaa ggctatcagg tggctcccgc
     2401 tgaattggaa tccatcttgc tccaacaccc caacatcttc gacgcaggtg tcgcaggtct
     2461 gcccgacgat gacgccggtg aacttcccgc cgccgttgtt gttttggagc acggaaagac
     2521 gatgacggaa aaagagatcg tggattacgt cgccagtcaa gtaacaaccg cgaaaaagtt
     2581 gcgcggagga gttgtgtttg tggacgaagt accgaaaggt cttaccggaa aactcgacgc
     2641 aagaaaaatc agagagatcc tcataaaggc caagaagggc ggaaagatcg ccgtgggttc
     2701 gcgagaccct gcagtccggc aaaaaagggc aaggtgtcac caccctgccc tttttcttta
     2761 aaaccgaaaa gattacttcg cgttatgcag gcttcctcgc tcactgactc gctgcgctcg
     2821 gtcgttcggc tgcggcgagc ggtatcagct cactcaaagg cggtaatacg gttatccaca
     2881 gaatcagggg ataacgcagg aaagaacatg tgagcaaaag gccagcaaaa ggccaggaac
     2941 cgtaaaaagg ccgcgttgct ggcgtttttc cacaggctcc gcccccctga cgagcatcac
     3001 aaaaatcgac gctcaagtca gaggtggcga aacccgacag gactataaag ataccaggcg
     3061 tttccccctg gaagctccct cgtgcgctct cctgttccga ccctgccgct taccggatac
     3121 ctgtccgcct ttctcccttc gggaagcgtg gcgctttctc atagctcacg ctgtaggtat
     3181 ctcagttcgg tgtaggtcgt tcgctccaag ctgggctgtg tgcacgaacc ccccgttcag
     3241 cccgaccgct gcgccttatc cggtaactat cgtcttgagt ccaacccggt aagacacgac
     3301 ttatcgccac tggcagcagc cactggtaac aggattagca gagcgaggta tgtaggcggt
     3361 gctacagagt tcttgaagtg gtggcctaac tacggctaca ctagaagaac agtatttggt
     3421 atctgcgctc tgctgaagcc agttaccttc ggaaaaagag ttggtagctc ttgatccggc
     3481 aaacaaacca ccgctggtag cggtggtttt tttgtttgca agcagcagat tacgcgcaga
     3541 aaaaaaggat ctcaagaaga tcctttgatc ttttctacgg ggtctgacgc tcagtggaac
     3601 gaaaactcac gttaagggat tttggtcatg agattatcaa aaaggatctt cacctagatc
     3661 cttttaaatt aaaaatgaag ttttaaatca atctaaagta tatatgagta
//
